>Addgene plasmid #54080 | mEmerald-ELP-1-25 | depositor partial sequence | sequence record 84257 | insert sequence
CAGATCCGCTAGCGCCGCCACCATGGCCATGAACATTTTCCGGCTGACTGGGGACCTGTCCCACCTGGCG
GCCATCGTCATCCTGCTGCTGAAGATCTGGAAGACGCGCTCCTGCGCCGGTATTTCTGGGAAAAGCCAGC
TTCTGTTTGCACTGGTCTTCACAACTCGTTACCTGGATCTTTTTACTTCATTTATTTCATTGTATAACAC
ATCTATGAAGGTTATCTACCTTGCCTGCTCCTATGCCACAGTGTACCTGATCTACCTGAAATTTAAGGCA
ACCTACGATGGAAATCATGATACCTTCCGAGTGGAGTTTCTGGTGGTCCCTGTGGGAGGCCTCTCATTTT
TAGTTAATCACGATTTCTCTCCTCTTGAGATCCTCTGGACCTTCTCCATCTACCTGGAGTCCGTGGCTAT
CCTTCCGCAGCTGTTTATGATCAGCAAGACTGGGGAGGCCGAGACCATCACCACCCACTACCTGTTCTTC
CTGGGCCTCTATCGTGCTTTGTATCTTGTCAACTGGATCTGGCGCTTCTACTTTGAGGGCTTCTTTGACC
TCATTGCTGTGGTGGCCGGCGTAGTCCAGACCATCCTATACTGTGACTTCTTCTACTTGTACATTACAAA
AGTACTCAAGGGAAAGAAGCTCAGTTTGCCAGCAGGCGGTGGGGGGGAGCTCAAGCTTCGAATTCTGCAG
TCGACGGTACCGCGGGCCCGGGATCCACCGGTCGCCACCATGGTGAGCAAGGGCGAGGAGCTGTTCACCG
GGGTGGTGCCCATCCTGGTCGAGCTGGACGGCGACGTAAACGGCCACAAGTTCAGCGTGTCCGGCGAGGG
CGAGGGCGATGCCACCTACGGCAAGCTGACCCTGAAGTTCATCTGCACCACCGGCAAGCTGCCCGTGCCC
TGGCCCACCCTCGTGACCACCTTGACCTACGGCGTGCAGTGCTTCGCCCGCTACCCCGACCACATGAAGC
AGCACGACTTCTTCAAGTCCGCCATGCCCGAAGGCTACGTCCAGGAGCGCACCATCTTCTTCAAGGACGA
CGGCAACTACAAGACCCGCGCCGAGGTGAAGTTCGAGGGCGACACCCTGGTGAACCGCATCGAGCTGAAG
GGCATCGACTTCAAGGAGGACGGCAACATCCTGGGGCACAAGCTGGAGTACAACTACAACAGCCACAAGG
TCTATATCACCGCCGACAAGCAGAAGAACGGCATCAAGGTGAACTTCAAGACCCGCCACAACATCGAGGA
CGGCAGCGTGCAGCTCGCCGACCACTACCAGCAGAACACCCCCATCGGCGACGGCCCCGTGCTGCTGCCC
GACAACCACTACCTGAGCACCCAGTCCAAGCTGAGCAAAGACCCCAACGAGAAGCGCGATCACATGGTCC
TGCTGGAGTTCGTGACCGCCGCCGGGATCACTCTCGGCATGGACGAGCTGTACAAGTAAGCGGCCGCGAC
TCTAGATCATAATCAGCCATACCACA
