>Addgene plasmid #54080 | mEmerald-ELP-1-25 | addgene partial sequence | sequence record 88938 | EGFP-N 5'-CGTCGCCGTCCAGCTCGACCAG-3'
CTCCTCGCCCTTGCTCACCATGGTGGCGACCGGTGGATCCCGGGCCCGCGGTACCGTCGACTGCAGAATT
CGAAGCTTGAGCTCCCCCCCACCGCCTGCTGGCAAACTGAGCTTCTTTCCCTTGAGTACTTTTGTAATGT
ACAAGTAGAAGAAGTCACAGTATAGGATGGTCTGGACTACGCCGGCCACCACAGCAATGAGGTCAAAGAA
GCCCTCAAAGTAGAAGCGCCAGATCCAGTTGACAAGATACAAAGCACGATAGAGGCCCAGGAAGAACAGG
TAGTGGGTGGTGATGGTCTCGGCCTCCCCAGTCTTGCTGATCATAAACAGCTGCGGAAGGATAGCCACGG
ACTCCAGGTAGATGGAGAAGGTCCAGAGGATCTCAAGAGGAGAGAAATCGTGATTAACTAAAAATGAGAG
GCCTCCCACAGGGACCACCAGAAACTCCACTCGGAAGGTATCATGATTTCCATCGTAGGTTGCCTTAAAT
TTCAGGTAGATCAGGTACACTGTGGCATAGGAGCAGGCAAGGTAGATAACCTTCATAGATGTGTTATACA
ATGAAATAAATGAAGTAAAAAGATCCAGGTAACGAGTTGTGAAGACCAGTGCAAACAGAAGCTGGCTTTT
CCCAGAAATACCGGCGCAGGAGCGCGTCTTCCAGATCTTCAGCAGCAGGATGACGATGGCCGCCAGGTGG
GACAGGTCCCCAGTCAGCCGGAAAATGTTCATGGCCATGGTGGCGGCGCTAGCGGATCTGACGGTTCACT
AAACCAGCTCTGCTTATATAGACCTCCCACCGTACACGCCTACCGCCCATTTGCGTCAATGGGGCGGAGT
TGTTACGACATTTTGGAAAGTCCCGTTGATTTTGGTGCCAAAACAAACTCCCATTGACGTCAATGG
