[The description below was written by a language model from this plasmid's Addgene catalogue record.]
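Description:
mEmerald-ELP-1-25 is a mammalian expression plasmid that produces a fluorescent fusion of human ELP-1, the protein encoded by KDELR2 (also known as ERD2.2), with the green fluorescent protein mEmerald. It is built on an mEmerald backbone recorded as about 4.75 kb without the insert. The plasmid is maintained at high copy number in E. coli under kanamycin selection, and it carries a neomycin resistance marker so that transfected mammalian cells can be selected with G418. No feature table is provided, so details such as the origin of replication, the polyadenylation signal and the linker between the two fusion partners are not explicitly documented. The listed sequencing primers do suggest an SV40 polyadenylation region downstream of the cassette.

Expression is driven by the CMV promoter, a strong constitutive promoter in most mammalian cell lines. The mEmerald tag sits at the C terminus of the ELP-1 coding sequence. The "25" in the name may refer to linker length, but the record does not say so. KDELR2 belongs to the KDEL receptor family, which cycles between the Golgi and the endoplasmic reticulum to retrieve escaped ER-resident proteins. This fits the recorded localization of the fusion to the Golgi and endoplasmic reticulum. The fluorophore has an excitation maximum of 487 nm and an emission maximum of 509 nm, making it compatible with standard GFP filter sets. The construct is intended as a localization marker for these early secretory pathway compartments in fluorescence microscopy of transfected mammalian cells.
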