Addgene plasmid #54080: mEmerald-ELP-1-25
Purpose: Localization: Golgi/Endoplasmic Reticulum, Excitation: 487, Emission: 509
Depositing lab: Michael Davidson. Depositing organization: Florida State University, Tallahassee.
Backbone
  Vector backbone: mEmerald
  Backbone size w/o insert (bp): 4750
  Vector type: Mammalian Expression
  Selectable markers: Neomycin (select with G418)
Growth in bacteria
  Bacterial resistance: Kanamycin, 50 μg/mL
  Growth temperature: 37°C
  Growth strain: DH5alpha
  Copy number: High Copy
Gene/Insert
  Gene/Insert name: ELP-1 (alt name: NM_006854.3)
  Species: H. sapiens (human)
  Entrez Gene: KDELR2 (a.k.a. ELP-1, ELP1, ERD2.2, OI21)
  Promoter: CMV
  Tag / fusion protein: mEmerald (C terminal on backbone)
  Cloning method: Unknown
  Sequencing primers: 5′ CMV-F; 3′ SV40pA-R
Terms and licenses: Academic/Nonprofit Terms; Industry Terms
Depositor comments: . Excitation = 487; Emission = 509. Localization data: Golgi/Endoplasmic Reticulum
How to cite: mEmerald-ELP-1-25 was a gift from Michael Davidson (Addgene plasmid # 54080 ; http://n2t.net/addgene:54080 ; RRID:Addgene_54080)
